Addgene plasmid #226915: pAAV-MYL2-TadA8e-SpN aa2-713- inteinN-U6-Camk2d sgRNA7
Purpose: Expresses TadA8e and Sp cas9N by MYL2 promoter and sgRNA targeting murine Camk2d intron7 5' splice site by U6 promoter
Depositing lab: Yuxuan Guo. Depositing organization: Peking University Health Science Center. Publication: ABE-Mediated Cardiac Gene Silencing via Single AAVs Requires DNA Accessibility. Liu Z, Yang L, Yang Y, Li J, Chen Z, Guo C, Guo Q, Li Q, Zhao D, Hu X, Gao F, Guo Y. Circ Res. 2025 Jan 16. doi: 10.1161/CIRCRESAHA.124.325611. PubMed 39817340.
Backbone
  Vector backbone: pAAV-CMV-TadA8e-SpG N aa2-713-InteinN
  Vector type: AAV
Growth in bacteria
  Bacterial resistance: Ampicillin, 100 μg/mL
  Growth temperature: 37°C
  Growth strain: NEB Stable
  Copy number: Unknown
Gene/Insert
  Gene/Insert name: MYL2, TadA, nSp Cas9N, inteinN
  gRNA/shRNA sequence: acttAccaaaccatgcctgc
  Promoter: MYL2
  Cloning method: Gibson Cloning
  Sequencing primers: 5′ gctctaggaagatcggaatt
Terms and licenses: Academic/Nonprofit Terms; Industry Terms: Not Available to Industry
How to cite: pAAV-MYL2-TadA8e-SpN aa2-713- inteinN-U6-Camk2d sgRNA7 was a gift from Yuxuan Guo (Addgene plasmid # 226915 ; http://n2t.net/addgene:226915 ; RRID:Addgene_226915)
