[The description below was written by a language model from this plasmid's Addgene catalogue record and pLannotate feature annotations shown in this document.]
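Description:
pAAV-MYL2-TadA8e-SpN aa2-713- inteinN-U6-Camk2d sgRNA7 is a 7,475 nt AAV transfer plasmid carrying the N-terminal half of a split-intein adenine base editor together with a guide RNA cassette, intended for packaging into recombinant AAV. The backbone derives from pAAV-CMV-TadA8e-SpG N aa2-713-InteinN and is propagated in E. coli through a high-copy ColE1/pUC-type origin with ampicillin selection (AmpR, β-lactamase). An f1 origin and remnants of the lac region (lacZα and lacI fragments, lac promoter and operator, CAP site) lie outside the viral genome. Two AAV2 inverted terminal repeats, annotated as fragments, flank the payload and provide the signals for genome replication and encapsidation.

Between the ITRs, the record states that a MYL2 promoter drives the editor. This promoter is not annotated in the feature table, but presumably lies in the unannotated stretch between the left ITR and the tadA reading frame. The open reading frame comprises the evolved TadA8e deaminase (detected as E. coli tadA), followed by S. pyogenes Cas9 residues 2–713. The annotation tool labels this Cas9 segment as dCas9 fragments with D10A, consistent with the nickase ("nSp Cas9N") named in the record. It is followed by an N-terminal intein segment matched to Synechocystis DnaB. An SV40 poly(A) signal is annotated on the reverse strand just downstream. In the opposite orientation, a human U6 promoter expresses an sgRNA with the SpCas9 scaffold directed at the 5′ splice site of murine Camk2d intron 7. Reconstituting a full-length editor by protein trans-splicing would require a companion construct supplying the intein-C and the C-terminal part of Cas9, which is not part of this record. The associated publication concerns ABE-mediated gene silencing in the heart using AAV, so the construct serves to disrupt Camk2d splicing in mice.
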