Features (pLannotate 1.2.2; 18 found; start..end, strand, type, name):
      6..136     -  repeat_region  AAV2 ITR (fragment): inverted terminal repeat of adeno-associated virus serotype 2 inverted
    587..1078    +  CDS            tadA: TADA_ECOLI - Also known as yfhC. Experimental evidence at protein level: Swiss-Prot protein existence level 1. Catalyzes the deamination of adenosine to inosine at the wobble position 34 of tRNA(Arg2). Essential for cell viability. From Escherichia coli (strain K12).
   1181..2782    +  CDS            dCas9(N): N-terminal portion of catalytically inactive Streptococcus pyogenes dCas9 carrying the D10A mutation (Zetsche et al., 2015)
   2783..3309    +  CDS            dCas9(C) (fragment): C-terminal portion of catalytically inactive Streptococcus pyogenes dCas9 carrying the N863A mutation (Zetsche et al., 2015)
   3317..3622    +  CDS            dnaB (fragment): DNAB_SYNY3 - Experimental evidence at protein level: Swiss-Prot protein existence level 1. Participates in initiation and elongation during chromosome replication; it exhibits DNA-dependent ATPase activity. From Synechocystis sp. (strain PCC 6803 / Kazusa).
   3665..3746    -  polyA_signal   SV40 poly(A) signal: SV40 polyadenylation signal
   3851..3926    -  misc_RNA       gRNA scaffold: guide RNA scaffold for the Streptococcus pyogenes CRISPR/Cas9 system
   3956..4196    -  promoter       U6 promoter: RNA polymerase III promoter for human U6 snRNA
   4531..4661    +  repeat_region  AAV2 ITR (fragment): inverted terminal repeat of adeno-associated virus serotype 2 inverted
   4675..4832    +  CDS            lacZα (fragment): LacZα fragment of β-galactosidase; lacZ fragment
   4837..5265    +  rep_origin     f1 ori (sequence partly withheld): f1 bacteriophage origin of replication; arrow indicates direction of (+) strand synthesis
   5318..5422    +  promoter       AmpR promoter: bla
   5423..6283    +  CDS            AmpR: β-lactamase; bla; confers resistance to ampicillin, carbenicillin, and related antibiotics
   6454..7042    +  rep_origin     ori: high-copy-number ColE1/pMB1/pBR322/pUC origin of replication
   7225..7317    +  CDS            lacI (fragment): lac repressor; lacI; The lac repressor binds to the lac operator to inhibit transcription in E. coli. This inhibition can be relieved by adding lactose or isopropyl-β-D-thiogalactopyranoside (IPTG).
   7330..7351    +  protein_bind   CAP binding site: CAP binding activates transcription in the presence of cAMP. E. coli catabolite activator protein
   7366..7396    +  promoter       lac promoter: promoter for the E. coli lac operon
   7404..7420    +  protein_bind   lac operator: The lac repressor binds to the lac operator to inhibit transcription in E. coli. This inhibition can be relieved by adding lactose or isopropyl-β-D-thiogalactopyranoside (IPTG). lac repressor encoded by lacI
>Addgene plasmid #226915 | pAAV-MYL2-TadA8e-SpN aa2-713- inteinN-U6-Camk2d sgRNA7 | addgene full sequence | sequence record 455597 | Addgene NGS Result
ATTAGGCTGCGCGCTCGCTCGCTCACTGAGGCCGCCCGGGCAAAGCCCGGGCGTCGGGCGACCTTTGGTC
GCCCGGCCTCAGTGAGCGAGCGAGCGCGCAGAGAGGGAGTGGCCAACTCCATCACTAGGGGTTCCTTGTA
GTTAATGATTAACCCGCCATGCTACTTATCTACGTAGCCATGCTCTAGGAAGATCGGAATTCGGAGTTCC
GGGGTTACTCTTCCCCATTAGACAATGGCAGGGAAGAGAGCACACCCCATCATCCCCAGGCCAGGCCCCA
GCCACTGACTCTTTAACCTTGAAGGCATTTTTGGGTCTCACGTGTCCACCCAGGCGGGTGGCCGCCTTTG
AGCAGCTCTTACTTCAGAAGAACGGCATGGAGTGGGGGGTGGGGGGCTTAGGTGGCCTCCGCCTCACCTA
CAACTGCCAAAAGTGGTCATGGGGTTATTTTTAACCCCAGGGGAGAGGTATTTATTGTTCCACAGCAGGG
GCAGAGGCCAGCAGGCTCCTCGAACTCTCCAGAGGTGGCAACTGGCCTCAGACACCGACCGGTGCCACCA
TGGCCCCAAAGAAGAAGCGGAAAGTCTCTGAGGTGGAGTTTTCCCACGAGTACTGGATGAGACATGCCCT
GACCCTGGCCAAGAGGGCACGGGATGAGAGGGAGGTGCCTGTGGGAGCCGTGCTGGTGCTGAACAATAGA
GTGATCGGCGAGGGCTGGAACAGAGCCATCGGCCTGCACGACCCAACAGCCCATGCCGAAATTATGGCCC
TGAGACAGGGCGGCCTGGTCATGCAGAACTACAGACTGATTGACGCCACCCTGTACGTGACATTCGAGCC
TTGCGTGATGTGCGCCGGCGCCATGATCCACTCTAGGATCGGCCGCGTGGTGTTTGGCGTGAGGAACTCA
AAAAGAGGCGCCGCAGGCTCCCTGATGAACGTGCTGAACTACCCCGGCATGAATCACCGCGTCGAAATTA
CCGAGGGAATCCTGGCAGATGAATGTGCCGCCCTGCTGTGCGATTTCTATCGGATGCCTAGACAGGTGTT
CAATGCTCAGAAGAAGGCCCAGAGCTCCATCAACTCCGGAGGATCTAGCGGAGGCTCCTCTGGCTCTGAG
ACACCTGGCACAAGCGAGAGCGCAACACCTGAAAGCAGCGGGGGCAGCAGCGGGGGGTCAGACAAGAAGT
ACAGCATCGGCCTGGCCATCGGCACCAACTCTGTGGGCTGGGCCGTGATCACCGACGAGTACAAGGTGCC
CAGCAAGAAATTCAAGGTGCTGGGCAACACCGACCGGCACAGCATCAAGAAGAACCTGATCGGAGCCCTG
CTGTTCGACAGCGGCGAAACAGCCGAGGCCACCCGGCTGAAGAGAACCGCCAGAAGAAGATACACCAGAC
GGAAGAACCGGATCTGCTATCTGCAAGAGATCTTCAGCAACGAGATGGCCAAGGTGGACGACAGCTTCTT
CCACAGACTGGAAGAGTCCTTCCTGGTGGAAGAGGATAAGAAGCACGAGCGGCACCCCATCTTCGGCAAC
ATCGTGGACGAGGTGGCCTACCACGAGAAGTACCCCACCATCTACCACCTGAGAAAGAAACTGGTGGACA
GCACCGACAAGGCCGACCTGCGGCTGATCTATCTGGCCCTGGCCCACATGATCAAGTTCCGGGGCCACTT
CCTGATCGAGGGCGACCTGAACCCCGACAACAGCGACGTGGACAAGCTGTTCATCCAGCTGGTGCAGACC
TACAACCAGCTGTTCGAGGAAAACCCCATCAACGCCAGCGGCGTGGACGCCAAGGCCATCCTGTCTGCCA
GACTGAGCAAGAGCAGACGGCTGGAAAATCTGATCGCCCAGCTGCCCGGCGAGAAGAAGAATGGCCTGTT
CGGAAACCTGATTGCCCTGAGCCTGGGCCTGACCCCCAACTTCAAGAGCAACTTCGACCTGGCCGAGGAT
GCCAAACTGCAGCTGAGCAAGGACACCTACGACGACGACCTGGACAACCTGCTGGCCCAGATCGGCGACC
AGTACGCCGACCTGTTTCTGGCCGCCAAGAACCTGTCCGACGCCATCCTGCTGAGCGACATCCTGAGAGT
GAACACCGAGATCACCAAGGCCCCCCTGAGCGCCTCTATGATCAAGAGATACGACGAGCACCACCAGGAC
CTGACCCTGCTGAAAGCTCTCGTGCGGCAGCAGCTGCCTGAGAAGTACAAAGAGATTTTCTTCGACCAGA
GCAAGAACGGCTACGCCGGCTACATTGACGGCGGAGCCAGCCAGGAAGAGTTCTACAAGTTCATCAAGCC
CATCCTGGAAAAGATGGACGGCACCGAGGAACTGCTCGTGAAGCTGAACAGAGAGGACCTGCTGCGGAAG
CAGCGGACCTTCGACAACGGCAGCATCCCCCACCAGATCCACCTGGGAGAGCTGCACGCCATTCTGCGGC
GGCAGGAAGATTTTTACCCATTCCTGAAGGACAACCGGGAAAAGATCGAGAAGATCCTGACCTTCCGCAT
CCCCTACTACGTGGGCCCTCTGGCCAGGGGAAACAGCAGATTCGCCTGGATGACCAGAAAGAGCGAGGAA
ACCATCACCCCCTGGAACTTCGAGGAAGTGGTGGACAAGGGCGCTTCCGCCCAGAGCTTCATCGAGCGGA
TGACCAACTTCGATAAGAACCTGCCCAACGAGAAGGTGCTGCCCAAGCACAGCCTGCTGTACGAGTACTT
CACCGTGTATAACGAGCTGACCAAAGTGAAATACGTGACCGAGGGAATGAGAAAGCCCGCCTTCCTGAGC
GGCGAGCAGAAAAAGGCCATCGTGGACCTGCTGTTCAAGACCAACCGGAAAGTGACCGTGAAGCAGCTGA
AAGAGGACTACTTCAAGAAAATCGAGTGCTTCGACTCCGTGGAAATCTCCGGCGTGGAAGATCGGTTCAA
CGCCTCCCTGGGCACATACCACGATCTGCTGAAAATTATCAAGGACAAGGACTTCCTGGACAATGAGGAA
AACGAGGACATTCTGGAAGATATCGTGCTGACCCTGACACTGTTTGAGGACAGAGAGATGATCGAGGAAC
GGCTGAAAACCTATGCCCACCTGTTCGACGACAAAGTGATGAAGCAGCTGAAGCGGCGGAGATACACCGG
CTGGGGCAGGCTGAGCCGGAAGCTGATCAACGGCATCCGAGACAAGCAGAGTGGAAAGACAATCCTGGAT
TTTCTTAAGTCCGATGGATTTGCCAACCGGAACTTCATGCAGTTGATCCATGATGACTCTCTCACCTTTA
AGGAGGACATCCAGAAAGCACAAGTTTGTCTGGCTGGCGATACTCTCATTACCCTGGCCGATGGACGACG
AGTGCCTATTAGAGAACTGGTGTCACAGCAGAATTTTTCCGTGTGGGCTCTGAATCCTCAGACTTACCGC
CTGGAGAGGGCTAGAGTGAGTAGAGCTTTCTGTACCGGCATCAAACCTGTGTACCGCCTCACCACTAGAC
TGGGGAGATCCATTAGGGCCACTGCCAACCACCGATTTCTCACACCTCAGGGCTGGAAACGAGTCGATGA
ACTCCAGCCTGGAGATTACCTGGCTCTGCCTAGGAGAATCCCTACTGCCTCCTGATCTCGAGCTCGATGA
GTTTGGACAAACCACAACTAGAATGCAGTGAAAAAAATGCTTTATTTGTGAAATTTGTGATGCTATTGCT
TTATTTGTAACCATTATAAGCTGCAATAAACAAGTTCTCGGAAGGACATATGGGAGGGCAAATCATTTAA
AACATCAGAATGAGTATTTGGTTTAGAGTTTGGCAACATATGCCCATATGAGGCCCTCACGCGTAAAAAA
GCACCGACTCGGTGCCACTTTTTCAAGTTGATAACGGACTAGCCTTATTTTAACTTGCTATTTCTAGCTC
TAAAACGCAGGCATGGTTTGGTAAGTCGGTGTTTCGTCCTTTCCACAAGATATATAAAGCCAAGAAATCG
AAATACTTTCAAGTTACGGTAAGCATATGATAGTCCATTTTAAAACATAATTTTAAAACTGCAAACTACC
CAAGAAATTATTACTTTCTACGTCACGTATTTTGTACTAATATCTTTGTGTTTACAGTCAAATTAATTCC
AATTATCTCTCTAACAGCCTTGTATCGTATATGCAAATATGAAGGAATCATGGGAAATAGGCCCTCGGTA
CCGGCGATGCTGGCTGCCATGAACAAAGGTTGGCTATAAAGAGGTCATCAGTATATGAAACAGCCCCCTG
CTGTCCATTCCTTATTCCATAGAAAAGCCTTGACTTGAGGTTAGATTTTTTTTATATTTTGTTTTGTGTT
ATTTTTTTCTTTAACATCCCTAAAATTTTCCTTACATGTTTTACTAGCCAGATTTTTCCTCCTCTCCTGA
CTACTCCCAGTCATAGCTGTCCCTCTTCTCTTATGGAGATCGGATCCGAATTCCCGATAAGGATCTTCCT
AGAGCATGGCTACGTAGATAAGTAGCATGGCGGGTTAATCATTAACTACAAGGAACCCCTAGTGATGGAG
TTGGCCACTCCCTCTCTGCGCGCTCGCTCGCTCACTGAGGCCGGGCGACCAAAGGTCGCCCGACGCCCGG
GCTTTGCCCGGGCGGCCTCAGTGAGCGAGCGAGCGCGCAGCCTTAATTAACCTAATTCACTGGCCGTCGT
TTTACAACGTCGTGACTGGGAAAACCCTGGCGTTACCCAACTTAATCGCCTTGCAGCACATCCCCCTTTC
GCCAGCTGGCGTAATAGCGAAGAGGCCCGCACCGATCGCCCTTCCCAACAGTTGCGCAGCCTGAATGGCG
AATGGG
[124 nt withheld, positions 4837-4960]
C
[91 nt withheld, positions 4962-5052]
A
[49 nt withheld, positions 5054-5102]
CCTTTGACGTTGGAGTCCACGTTCTTT
[37 nt withheld, positions 5130-5166]
ACCCTATCTCGGTCTATTCTTTTGATTTATAAGGGATTTTGCCGATTTCGGCCTATTGGTTAAAAAATGA
GCTGATTTAACAAAAATTTAACGCGAATTTTAACAAAATATTAACGCTTACAATTTAGGTGGCACTTTTC
GGGGAAATGTGCGCGGAACCCCTATTTGTTTATTTTTCTAAATACATTCAAATATGTATCCGCTCATGAG
ACAATAACCCTGATAAATGCTTCAATAATATTGAAAAAGGAAGAGTATGAGTATTCAACATTTCCGTGTC
GCCCTTATTCCCTTTTTTGCGGCATTTTGCCTTCCTGTTTTTGCTCACCCAGAAACGCTGGTGAAAGTAA
AAGATGCTGAAGATCAGTTGGGTGCACGAGTGGGTTACATCGAACTGGATCTCAACAGCGGTAAGATCCT
TGAGAGTTTTCGCCCCGAAGAACGTTTTCCAATGATGAGCACTTTTAAAGTTCTGCTATGTGGCGCGGTA
TTATCCCGTATTGACGCCGGGCAAGAGCAACTCGGTCGCCGCATACACTATTCTCAGAATGACTTGGTTG
AGTACTCACCAGTCACAGAAAAGCATCTTACGGATGGCATGACAGTAAGAGAATTATGCAGTGCTGCCAT
AACCATGAGTGATAACACTGCGGCCAACTTACTTCTGACAACGATCGGAGGACCGAAGGAGCTAACCGCT
TTTTTGCACAACATGGGGGATCATGTAACTCGCCTTGATCGTTGGGAACCGGAGCTGAATGAAGCCATAC
CAAACGACGAGCGTGACACCACGATGCCTGTAGCAATGGCAACAACGTTGCGCAAACTATTAACTGGCGA
ACTACTTACTCTAGCTTCCCGGCAACAATTAATAGACTGGATGGAGGCGGATAAAGTTGCAGGACCACTT
CTGCGCTCGGCCCTTCCGGCTGGCTGGTTTATTGCTGATAAATCTGGAGCCGGTGAGCGTGGGTCTCGCG
GTATCATTGCAGCACTGGGGCCAGATGGTAAGCCCTCCCGTATCGTAGTTATCTACACGACGGGGAGTCA
GGCAACTATGGATGAACGAAATAGACAGATCGCTGAGATAGGTGCCTCACTGATTAAGCATTGGTAACTG
TCAGACCAAGTTTACTCATATATACTTTAGATTGATTTAAAACTTCATTTTTAATTTAAAAGGATCTAGG
TGAAGATCCTTTTTGATAATCTCATGACCAAAATCCCTTAACGTGAGTTTTCGTTCCACTGAGCGTCAGA
CCCCGTAGAAAAGATCAAAGGATCTTCTTGAGATCCTTTTTTTCTGCGCGTAATCTGCTGCTTGCAAACA
AAAAAACCACCGCTACCAGCGGTGGTTTGTTTGCCGGATCAAGAGCTACCAACTCTTTTTCCGAAGGTAA
CTGGCTTCAGCAGAGCGCAGATACCAAATACTGTTCTTCTAGTGTAGCCGTAGTTAGGCCACCACTTCAA
GAACTCTGTAGCACCGCCTACATACCTCGCTCTGCTAATCCTGTTACCAGTGGCTGCTGCCAGTGGCGAT
AAGTCGTGTCTTACCGGGTTGGACTCAAGACGATAGTTACCGGATAAGGCGCAGCGGTCGGGCTGAACGG
GGGGTTCGTGCACACAGCCCAGCTTGGAGCGAACGACCTACACCGAACTGAGATACCTACAGCGTGAGCT
ATGAGAAAGCGCCACGCTTCCCGAAGGGAGAAAGGCGGACAGGTATCCGGTAAGCGGCAGGGTCGGAACA
GGAGAGCGCACGAGGGAGCTTCCAGGGGGAAACGCCTGGTATCTTTATAGTCCTGTCGGGTTTCGCCACC
TCTGACTTGAGCGTCGATTTTTGTGATGCTCGTCAGGGGGGCGGAGCCTATGGAAAAACGCCAGCAACGC
GGCCTTTTTACGGTTCCTGGCCTTTTGCTGGCCTTTTGCTCACATGTTCTTTCCTGCGTTATCCCCTGAT
TCTGTGGATAACCGTATTACCGCCTTTGAGTGAGCTGATACCGCTCGCCGCAGCCGAACGACCGAGCGCA
GCGAGTCAGTGAGCGAGGAAGCGGAAGAGCGCCCAATACGCAAACCGCCTCTCCCCGCGCGTTGGCCGAT
TCATTAATGCAGCTGGCACGACAGGTTTCCCGACTGGAAAGCGGGCAGTGAGCGCAACGCAATTAATGTG
AGTTAGCTCACTCATTAGGCACCCCAGGCTTTACACTTTATGCTTCCGGCTCGTATGTTGTGTGGAATTG
TGAGCGGATAACAATTTCACACAGGAAACAGCTATGACCATGATTACGCCAGATTTAATTAAGGCCTTA
